Addgene plasmid #234554: pLV-mEGFP-hCTNNA1_DM1-3_H0-ABD+
Purpose: CTNNA1 M-domain deletion mutant with enhanced actin-binding domain mutations
Depositing lab: Cara Gottardi. Depositing organization: Northwestern University. Publication: alpha-Catenin force-sensitive binding and sequestration of LZTS2 leads to cytokinesis failure. Wang Y, Yemelyanov A, Go CD, Kim SK, Quinn JM, Flozak AS, Le PM, Liang S, Gingras AC, Ikura M, Ishiyama N, Gottardi CJ. J Cell Biol. 2025 Mar 3;224(3):e202308124. doi: 10.1083/jcb.202308124. Epub 2025 Jan 9. PubMed 39786338.
Backbone
  Vector backbone: pLV[Exp]-CMV>mEGFP-_E-catenin EF1A(core)>Puro
  Backbone manufacturer: VectorBuilder
  Vector type: Lentiviral
  Selectable markers: Puromycin
Growth in bacteria
  Bacterial resistance: Ampicillin, 100 μg/mL
  Growth temperature: 37°C
  Growth strain: NEB Stable
  Copy number: High Copy
Gene/Insert
  Gene/Insert name: mEGFP:hCTNNA1_DM-domain-H0-ABD+ (alt name: Alpha-E-catenin lacking entire Middle domain in context of catch-bond mutant)
  Species: H. sapiens (human)
  Entrez Gene: CTNNA1 (a.k.a. CAP102, MDBS2, MDPT2)
  Promoter: CMV
  Tag / fusion protein: mEGFP (N terminal on insert)
  Cloning method: Gene Synthesis
Resource information
  A portion of this plasmid was derived from a plasmid made by: Human gene
Terms and licenses: Academic/Nonprofit Terms; Industry Terms: Not Available to Industry
Depositor comments: Enhanced GFP contains A206K mutation to prevent GFP homodimerization. Please visit https://doi.org/10.1101/2023.08.25.554884 for bioRxiv preprint.
How to cite: pLV-mEGFP-hCTNNA1_DM1-3_H0-ABD+ was a gift from Cara Gottardi (Addgene plasmid # 234554 ; http://n2t.net/addgene:234554 ; RRID:Addgene_234554)
