[The description below was written by a language model from this plasmid's Addgene catalogue record and pLannotate feature annotations shown in this document.]
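Description:
pLV-mEGFP-hCTNNA1_DM1-3_H0-ABD+ is a third-generation-style, self-inactivating lentiviral expression plasmid of about 10.3 kb, built on a VectorBuilder pLV[Exp] backbone. In bacteria it is maintained through a high-copy ColE1/pUC-type origin and selected with ampicillin (AmpR). An f1 origin, an SV40 origin and remnants of a lac/T7/T3 cloning region are also present in the backbone. The viral portion has an RSV promoter driving a truncated HIV-1 5' LTR, followed by the Ψ packaging signal with a gag fragment, the RRE for Rev-dependent export of the genomic RNA, and cPPT/CTS. Downstream, a WPRE, a ΔU3 3' LTR and an SV40 poly(A) signal complete the transfer cassette. The deletion in U3 inactivates LTR promoter activity after integration, so expression depends on the internal promoters.

The payload consists of two independent expression units, joined by Gateway attB sites left over from the vector assembly. The CMV enhancer/promoter drives an N-terminal mEGFP fusion to a synthesized human CTNNA1 (αE-catenin) variant. The mEGFP carries the A206K change, which prevents GFP homodimerization. The catenin coding sequence is annotated as a fragment, consistent with the recorded deletion of the entire middle (M1–3) domain. This deletion is combined with H0 mutations that enhance the actin-binding domain, described in the record as a catch-bond mutant context. A second cassette uses the EF-1α core promoter with an HTLV-1 LTR-derived segment to express puromycin N-acetyltransferase for selecting transduced cells. The construct allows stable expression and imaging of this αE-catenin mutant in mammalian cells. The associated work examined force-sensitive α-catenin binding of LZTS2 and cytokinesis failure.
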