Features (pLannotate 1.2.2; 34 found; start..end, strand, type, name):
      3..229     +  promoter       RSV promoter: Rous sarcoma virus enhancer/promoter
    230..410     +  LTR            5' LTR (truncated): truncated 5' long terminal repeat (LTR) from HIV-1
    457..582     +  misc_feature   HIV-1 Ψ: packaging signal of human immunodeficiency virus type 1
    566..929     +  CDS            HIV-1 gag (fragment): gag protein from human immunodeficiency virus 1; gag
   1075..1308    +  misc_feature   RRE: The Rev response element (RRE) of HIV-1 allows for Rev-dependent mRNA export from the nucleus to the cytoplasm.
   1685..1785    +  CDS            Rev (fragment): human immunodeficiency virus 1 (HIV-1) Rev protein; rev; enhances nuclear export of unspliced and incompletely spliced viral mRNAs
   1803..1920    +  misc_feature   cPPT/CTS: central polypurine tract and central termination sequence of HIV-1
   1929..1949    +  protein_bind   attB4: mutant version of attB; core recombination site for the Gateway® BP reaction BP Clonase™
   2010..2313    +  enhancer       CMV enhancer: human cytomegalovirus immediate early enhancer
   2314..2517    +  promoter       CMV promoter: human cytomegalovirus (CMV) immediate early promoter
   2539..2559    +  protein_bind   attB1: mutant version of attB; core recombination site for the Gateway® BP reaction BP Clonase™
   2576..3292    +  CDS            mEGFP: mEGFP is a basic (constitutively fluorescent) green fluorescent protein published in 2002, derived from Aequorea victoria. It has moderate acid sensitivity.
   3317..4951    +  CDS            CTNNA1 (fragment): CTNA1_HUMAN - Experimental evidence at protein level: Swiss-Prot protein existence level 1. Associates with the cytoplasmic domain of a variety of cadherins. The association of catenins to cadherins produces a complex which is linked to the actin filament network, and which seems to be of primary importance for cadherins cell-adhesion properties. Can associate with both E- and N-cadherins. Originally believed to be a stable component of E-cadherin/catenin adhesion complexes and to mediate the linkage of cadherins to the actin cytoskeleton at adherens junctions. In contrast, cortical actin was
   4964..4984    -  protein_bind   attB2: mutant version of attB; core recombination site for the Gateway® BP reaction BP Clonase™
   5017..5228    +  promoter       EF-1α core promoter: core promoter for human elongation factor EF-1α
   5241..5509    +  LTR            5' LTR (truncated): truncated 5' long terminal repeat (LTR) from human T-cell leukemia virus (HTLV) type 1
   5537..6136    +  CDS            PuroR: puromycin N-acetyltransferase; pac from Streptomyces alboniger; confers resistance to puromycin
   6137..6157    -  protein_bind   attB3: mutant version of attB; core recombination site for the Gateway® BP reaction BP Clonase™
   6170..6758    +  misc_feature   WPRE: woodchuck hepatitis virus posttranscriptional regulatory element
   6825..6844    +  misc_feature   cPPT/CTS (fragment): central polypurine tract and central termination sequence of HIV-1
   6846..7079    +  LTR            3' LTR (ΔU3): self-inactivating 3' long terminal repeat (LTR) from HIV-1
   7151..7272    +  polyA_signal   SV40 poly(A) signal: SV40 polyadenylation signal
   7312..7447    +  rep_origin     SV40 ori: SV40 origin of replication
   7468..7486    -  promoter       T7 promoter: promoter for bacteriophage T7 RNA polymerase
   7494..7649    +  CDS            lacZα (fragment): LacZα fragment of β-galactosidase; lacZ fragment
   7654..8082    +  rep_origin     f1 ori (sequence partly withheld): f1 bacteriophage origin of replication; arrow indicates direction of (+) strand synthesis
   8135..8239    +  promoter       AmpR promoter: bla
   8240..9100    +  CDS            AmpR: β-lactamase; bla; confers resistance to ampicillin, carbenicillin, and related antibiotics
   9271..9859    +  rep_origin     ori: high-copy-number ColE1/pMB1/pBR322/pUC origin of replication
  10042..10134   +  CDS            lacI (fragment): lac repressor; lacI; The lac repressor binds to the lac operator to inhibit transcription in E. coli. This inhibition can be relieved by adding lactose or isopropyl-β-D-thiogalactopyranoside (IPTG).
  10147..10168   +  protein_bind   CAP binding site: CAP binding activates transcription in the presence of cAMP. E. coli catabolite activator protein
  10183..10213   +  promoter       lac promoter: promoter for the E. coli lac operon
  10221..10237   +  protein_bind   lac operator: The lac repressor binds to the lac operator to inhibit transcription in E. coli. This inhibition can be relieved by adding lactose or isopropyl-β-D-thiogalactopyranoside (IPTG). lac repressor encoded by lacI
  10282..10300   +  promoter       T3 promoter: promoter for bacteriophage T3 RNA polymerase
>Addgene plasmid #234554 | pLV-mEGFP-hCTNNA1_DM1-3_H0-ABD+ | addgene full sequence | sequence record 490594 | Addgene NGS Result
AATGTAGTCTTATGCAATACTCTTGTAGTCTTGCAACATGGTAACGATGAGTTAGCAACATGCCTTACAA
GGAGAGAAAAAGCACCGTGCATGCCGATTGGTGGAAGTAAGGTGGTACGATCGTGCCTTATTAGGAAGGC
AACAGACGGGTCTGACATGGATTGGACGAACCACTGAATTGCCGCATTGCAGAGATATTGTATTTAAGTG
CCTAGCTCGATACATAAACGGGTCTCTCTGGTTAGACCAGATCTGAGCCTGGGAGCTCTCTGGCTAACTA
GGGAACCCACTGCTTAAGCCTCAATAAAGCTTGCCTTGAGTGCTTCAAGTAGTGTGTGCCCGTCTGTTGT
GTGACTCTGGTAACTAGAGATCCCTCAGACCCTTTTAGTCAGTGTGGAAAATCTCTAGCAGTGGCGCCCG
AACAGGGACTTGAAAGCGAAAGGGAAACCAGAGGAGCTCTCTCGACGCAGGACTCGGCTTGCTGAAGCGC
GCACGGCAAGAGGCGAGGGGCGGCGACTGGTGAGTACGCCAAAAATTTTGACTAGCGGAGGCTAGAAGGA
GAGAGATGGGTGCGAGAGCGTCAGTATTAAGCGGGGGAGAATTAGATCGCGATGGGAAAAAATTCGGTTA
AGGCCAGGGGGAAAGAAAAAATATAAATTAAAACATATAGTATGGGCAAGCAGGGAGCTAGAACGATTCG
CAGTTAATCCTGGCCTGTTAGAAACATCAGAAGGCTGTAGACAAATACTGGGACAGCTACAACCATCCCT
TCAGACAGGATCAGAAGAACTTAGATCATTATATAATACAGTAGCAACCCTCTATTGTGTGCATCAAAGG
ATAGAGATAAAAGACACCAAGGAAGCTTTAGACAAGATAGAGGAAGAGCAAAACAAAAGTAAGACCACCG
CACAGCAAGCGGCCGCTGATCTTCAGACCTGGAGGAGGAGATATGAGGGACAATTGGAGAAGTGAATTAT
ATAAATATAAAGTAGTAAAAATTGAACCATTAGGAGTAGCACCCACCAAGGCAAAGAGAAGAGTGGTGCA
GAGAGAAAAAAGAGCAGTGGGAATAGGAGCTTTGTTCCTTGGGTTCTTGGGAGCAGCAGGAAGCACTATG
GGCGCAGCGTCAATGACGCTGACGGTACAGGCCAGACAATTATTGTCTGGTATAGTGCAGCAGCAGAACA
ATTTGCTGAGGGCTATTGAGGCGCAACAGCATCTGTTGCAACTCACAGTCTGGGGCATCAAGCAGCTCCA
GGCAAGAATCCTGGCTGTGGAAAGATACCTAAAGGATCAACAGCTCCTGGGGATTTGGGGTTGCTCTGGA
AAACTCATTTGCACCACTGCTGTGCCTTGGAATGCTAGTTGGAGTAATAAATCTCTGGAACAGATTTGGA
ATCACACGACCTGGATGGAGTGGGACAGAGAAATTAACAATTACACAAGCTTAATACACTCCTTAATTGA
AGAATCGCAAAACCAGCAAGAAAAGAATGAACAAGAATTATTGGAATTAGATAAATGGGCAAGTTTGTGG
AATTGGTTTAACATAACAAATTGGCTGTGGTATATAAAATTATTCATAATGATAGTAGGAGGCTTGGTAG
GTTTAAGAATAGTTTTTGCTGTACTTTCTATAGTGAATAGAGTTAGGCAGGGATATTCACCATTATCGTT
TCAGACCCACCTCCCAACCCCGAGGGGACCCGACAGGCCCGAAGGAATAGAAGAAGAAGGTGGAGAGAGA
GACAGAGACAGATCCATTCGATTAGTGAACGGATCTCGACGGTATCGCTAGCTTTTAAAAGAAAAGGGGG
GATTGGGGGGTACAGTGCAGGGGAAAGAATAGTAGACATAATAGCAACAGACATACAAACTAAAGAATTA
CAAAAACAAATTACAAAAATTCAAAATTTTACTAGTATCAACTTTGTATAGAAAAGTTGTAGTTATTAAT
AGTAATCAATTACGGGGTCATTAGTTCATAGCCCATATATGGAGTTCCGCGTTACATAACTTACGGTAAA
TGGCCCGCCTGGCTGACCGCCCAACGACCCCCGCCCATTGACGTCAATAATGACGTATGTTCCCATAGTA
ACGCCAATAGGGACTTTCCATTGACGTCAATGGGTGGAGTATTTACGGTAAACTGCCCACTTGGCAGTAC
ATCAAGTGTATCATATGCCAAGTACGCCCCCTATTGACGTCAATGACGGTAAATGGCCCGCCTGGCATTA
TGCCCAGTACATGACCTTATGGGACTTTCCTACTTGGCAGTACATCTACGTATTAGTCATCGCTATTACC
ATGGTGATGCGGTTTTGGCAGTACATCAATGGGCGTGGATAGCGGTTTGACTCACGGGGATTTCCAAGTC
TCCACCCCATTGACGTCAATGGGAGTTTGTTTTGGCACCAAAATCAACGGGACTTTCCAAAATGTCGTAA
CAACTCCGCCCCATTGACGCAAATGGGCGGTAGGCGTGTACGGTGGGAGGTCTATATAAGCAGAGCTGGT
TTAGTGAACCGTCAGATCCAAGTTTGTACAAAAAAGCAGGCTCTCGAGTGCCACCATGGTGAGCAAGGGC
GAGGAGCTGTTCACCGGGGTGGTGCCCATCCTGGTCGAGCTGGACGGCGACGTAAACGGCCACAAGTTCA
GCGTGTCCGGCGAGGGCGAGGGCGATGCCACCTACGGCAAGCTGACCCTGAAGTTCATCTGCACCACCGG
CAAGCTGCCCGTGCCCTGGCCCACCCTCGTGACCACCCTGACCTACGGCGTGCAGTGCTTCAGCCGCTAC
CCCGACCACATGAAGCAGCACGACTTCTTCAAGTCCGCCATGCCCGAAGGCTACGTCCAGGAGCGCACCA
TCTTCTTCAAGGACGACGGCAACTACAAGACCCGCGCCGAGGTGAAGTTCGAGGGCGACACCCTGGTGAA
CCGCATCGAGCTGAAGGGCATCGACTTCAAGGAGGACGGCAACATCCTGGGGCACAAGCTGGAGTACAAC
TACAACAGCCACAACGTCTATATCATGGCCGACAAGCAGAAGAACGGCATCAAGGTGAACTTCAAGATCC
GCCACAACATCGAGGACGGCAGCGTGCAGCTCGCCGACCACTACCAGCAGAACACCCCCATCGGCGACGG
CCCCGTGCTGCTGCCCGACAACCACTACCTGAGCACCCAGTCCAAGCTGAGCAAAGACCCCAACGAGAAG
CGCGATCACATGGTCCTGCTGGAGTTCGTGACCGCCGCCGGGATCACTCTCGGCATGGACGAGCTGTACA
AGGGCAGCGGCAGCGGCAGCTCTAGAATGACTGCTGTCCATGCAGGCAACATAAACTTCAAGTGGGATCC
TAAAAGTCTAGAGATCAGGACTCTGGCAGTTGAGAGACTGTTGGAGCCTCTTGTTACACAGGTTACAACC
CTTGTAAACACCAATAGTAAAGGGCCCTCTAATAAGAAGAGAGGTCGTTCTAAGAAGGCCCATGTTTTGG
CTGCATCTGTTGAACAAGCAACTGAGAATTTCTTGGAGAAGGGGGATAAAATTGCGAAGGAGAGCCAGTT
TCTCAAGGAGGAGCTTGTGGCTGCTGTAGAAGATGTTCGAAAACAAGGTGATTTGATGAAGGCTGCTGCA
GGAGAGTTCGCAGATGATCCCTGCTCTTCTGTGAAGCGAGGCAACATGGTTCGGGCAGCTCGAGCTTTGC
TCTCTGCTGTTACCCGGTTGCTGATTTTGGCTGACATGGCAGATGTCTACAAATTACTTGTTCAGCTGAA
AGTTGTGGAAGATGGTATCTTGAAGTTGAGGAATGCTGGCAATGAACAAGACTTAGGAATCCAGTATAAA
GCCCTAAAACCTGAAGTGGATAAGCTGAACATTATGGCAGCCAAAAGACAACAGGAATTGAAAGATGTTG
GCCATCGTGATCAGATGGCTGCAGCTAGAGGAATCCTGCAGAAGAACGTTCCGATCCTCTATACTGCATC
CCAGGCATGCCTACAGCACCCTGATGTCGCAGCCTATAAGGCCAACAGGGACCTGATATACAAGCAGCTG
CAGCAGGCGGTCACAGGCATTTCCAATGCAGCCCAGGCCACTGCCTCAGACGATGCCTCACAGCACCAGA
GGACCCCTGAGGAGTTGGATGACTCTGACTTTGAGACAGAAGATTTTGATGTCAGAAGCAGGACGAGCGT
CCAGACAGAAGACGATCAGCTGATAGCTGGCCAGAGTGCCGGGTCGGGCTCGGCTCAGCTTCCCCAGGAG
CAAAAAGCGAAGATTGCGGAACAGGTGGCCAGCTTCCAGGAAGAAAAGAGCAAGCTGGATGCTGAAGTGT
CCAAATGGGACGACAGTGGCAATGACATCATTGTGCTGGCCAAGCAGATGTGCATGATTATGATGGAGAT
GACAGACTTTACCCGAGGTAAAGGACCACTCAAAAATACATCGGATGTCATCAGTGCTGCCAAGAAAATT
GCTGAGGCAGGATCCAGGATGGACAAGCTTGGCCGCACCATTGCAGACCATTGCCCCGACTCGGCTTGCA
AGCAGGACCTGCTGGCCTACCTGCAACGCATCGCCCTCTACTGCCACCAGCTGAACATCTGCAGCAAGGT
CAAGGCCGAGGTGCAGAATCTCGGCGGGGAGCTTGTTGTCTCTGGGGTGGACAGCGCCATGTCCCTGATC
CAGGCAGCCAAGAACTTGATGAATGCTGTGGTGCAGACAGTGAAGGCATCCTACGTCGCCTCTACCAAAT
ACCAAAAGTCACAGGGTATGGCTTCCCTCAACCTTCCTGCTGTGTCATGGAAGATGAAGGCACCAGAGAA
AAAGCCATTGGTGAAGAGAGAGAAACAGGATGAGACACAGACCAAGATTAAACGGGCATCTCAGAAGAAG
CACGTGAACCCGGTGCAGGCCCTCAGCGAGTTCAAAGCTATGGACAGCATCTAATCTAGAACCCAGCTTT
CTTGTACAAAGTGGAAGGATCTGCGATCGCTCCGGTGCCCGTCAGTGGGCAGAGCGCACATCGCCCACAG
TCCCCGAGAAGTTGGGGGGAGGGGTCGGCAATTGAACGGGTGCCTAGAGAAGGTGGCGCGGGGTAAACTG
GGAAAGTGATGTCGTGTACTGGCTCCGCCTTTTTCCCGAGGGTGGGGGAGAACCGTATATAAGTGCAGTA
GTCGCCGTGAACGTTCTTTTTCGCAACGGGTTTGCCGCCAGAACACAGCTGAAGCTTCGAGGGGCTCGCA
TCTCTCCTTCACGCGCCCGCCGCCCTACCTGAGGCCGCCATCCACGCCGGTTGAGTCGCGTTCTGCCGCC
TCCCGCCTGTGGTGCCTCCTGAACTGCGTCCGCCGTCTAGGTAAGTTTAAAGCTCAGGTCGAGACCGGGC
CTTTGTCCGGCGCTCCCTTGGAGCCTACCTAGACTCAGCCGGCTCTCCACGCTTTGCCTGACCCTGCTTG
CTCAACTCTACGTCTTTGTTTCGTTTTCTGTTCTGCGCCGTTACAGATCCAAGCTGTGACCGGCGCCTAC
GCCACCATGACCGAGTACAAGCCCACGGTGCGCCTCGCCACCCGCGACGACGTCCCCAGGGCCGTACGCA
CCCTCGCCGCCGCGTTCGCCGACTACCCCGCCACGCGCCACACCGTCGATCCGGACCGCCACATCGAGCG
GGTCACCGAGCTGCAAGAACTCTTCCTCACGCGCGTCGGGCTCGACATCGGCAAGGTGTGGGTCGCGGAC
GACGGCGCCGCGGTGGCGGTCTGGACCACGCCGGAGAGCGTCGAAGCGGGGGCGGTGTTCGCCGAGATCG
GCCCGCGCATGGCCGAGTTGAGCGGTTCCCGGCTGGCCGCGCAGCAACAGATGGAAGGCCTCCTGGCGCC
GCACCGGCCCAAGGAGCCCGCGTGGTTCCTGGCCACCGTCGGCGTCTCGCCCGACCACCAGGGCAAGGGT
CTGGGCAGCGCCGTCGTGCTCCCCGGAGTGGAGGCGGCCGAGCGCGCCGGGGTGCCCGCCTTCCTGGAGA
CCTCCGCGCCCCGCAACCTCCCCTTCTACGAGCGGCTCGGCTTCACCGTCACCGCCGACGTCGAGGTGCC
CGAAGGACCGCGCACCTGGTGCATGACCCGCAAGCCCGGTGCCTGACAACTTTATTATACATAGTTGATC
AATTCCGATAATCAACCTCTGGATTACAAAATTTGTGAAAGATTGACTGGTATTCTTAACTATGTTGCTC
CTTTTACGCTATGTGGATACGCTGCTTTAATGCCTTTGTATCATGCTATTGCTTCCCGTATGGCTTTCAT
TTTCTCCTCCTTGTATAAATCCTGGTTGCTGTCTCTTTATGAGGAGTTGTGGCCCGTTGTCAGGCAACGT
GGCGTGGTGTGCACTGTGTTTGCTGACGCAACCCCCACTGGTTGGGGCATTGCCACCACCTGTCAGCTCC
TTTCCGGGACTTTCGCTTTCCCCCTCCCTATTGCCACGGCGGAACTCATCGCCGCCTGCCTTGCCCGCTG
CTGGACAGGGGCTCGGCTGTTGGGCACTGACAATTCCGTGGTGTTGTCGGGGAAGCTGACGTCCTTTCCA
TGGCTGCTCGCCTGTGTTGCCACCTGGATTCTGCGCGGGACGTCCTTCTGCTACGTCCCTTCGGCCCTCA
ATCCAGCGGACCTTCCTTCCCGCGGCCTGCTGCCGGCTCTGCGGCCTCTTCCGCGTCTTCGCCTTCGCCC
TCAGACGAGTCGGATCTCCCTTTGGGCCGCCTCCCCGCATCGGGAATTCCCGCGGTTCGCTTTAAGACCA
ATGACTTACAAGGCAGCTGTAGATCTTAGCCACTTTTTAAAAGAAAAGGGGGGACTGGAAGGGCTAATTC
ACTCCCAACGAAGACAAGATCTGCTTTTTGCTTGTACTGGGTCTCTCTGGTTAGACCAGATCTGAGCCTG
GGAGCTCTCTGGCTAACTAGGGAACCCACTGCTTAAGCCTCAATAAAGCTTGCCTTGAGTGCTTCAAGTA
GTGTGTGCCCGTCTGTTGTGTGACTCTGGTAACTAGAGATCCCTCAGACCCTTTTAGTCAGTGTGGAAAA
TCTCTAGCAGTAGTAGTTCATGTCATCTTATTATTCAGTATTTATAACTTGCAAAGAAATGAATATCAGA
GAGTGAGAGGAACTTGTTTATTGCAGCTTATAATGGTTACAAATAAAGCAATAGCATCACAAATTTCACA
AATAAAGCATTTTTTTCACTGCATTCTAGTTGTGGTTTGTCCAAACTCATCAATGTATCTTATCATGTCT
GGCTCTAGCTATCCCGCCCCTAACTCCGCCCATCCCGCCCCTAACTCCGCCCAGTTCCGCCCATTCTCCG
CCCCATGGCTGACTAATTTTTTTTATTTATGCAGAGGCCGAGGCCGCCTCGGCCTCTGAGCTATTCCAGA
AGTAGTGAGGAGGCTTTTTTGGAGGCCTAGGGACGTACCCAATTCGCCCTATAGTGAGTCGTATTACGCG
CGCTCACTGGCCGTCGTTTTACAACGTCGTGACTGGGAAAACCCTGGCGTTACCCAACTTAATCGCCTTG
CAGCACATCCCCCTTTCGCCAGCTGGCGTAATAGCGAAGAGGCCCGCACCGATCGCCCTTCCCAACAGTT
GCGCAGCCTGAATGGCGAATGGG
[124 nt withheld, positions 7654-7777]
C
[91 nt withheld, positions 7779-7869]
A
[49 nt withheld, positions 7871-7919]
CCTTTGACGTTGGAGTCCACGTTCTTT
[37 nt withheld, positions 7947-7983]
ACCCTATCTCGGTCTATTCTTTTGATTTATAAGGGATTTTGCCGATTTCGGCCTATTGGTTAAAAAATGA
GCTGATTTAACAAAAATTTAACGCGAATTTTAACAAAATATTAACGCTTACAATTTAGGTGGCACTTTTC
GGGGAAATGTGCGCGGAACCCCTATTTGTTTATTTTTCTAAATACATTCAAATATGTATCCGCTCATGAG
ACAATAACCCTGATAAATGCTTCAATAATATTGAAAAAGGAAGAGTATGAGTATTCAACATTTCCGTGTC
GCCCTTATTCCCTTTTTTGCGGCATTTTGCCTTCCTGTTTTTGCTCACCCAGAAACGCTGGTGAAAGTAA
AAGATGCTGAAGATCAGTTGGGTGCACGAGTGGGTTACATCGAACTGGATCTCAACAGCGGTAAGATCCT
TGAGAGTTTTCGCCCCGAAGAACGTTTTCCAATGATGAGCACTTTTAAAGTTCTGCTATGTGGCGCGGTA
TTATCCCGTATTGACGCCGGGCAAGAGCAACTCGGTCGCCGCATACACTATTCTCAGAATGACTTGGTTG
AGTACTCACCAGTCACAGAAAAGCATCTTACGGATGGCATGACAGTAAGAGAATTATGCAGTGCTGCCAT
AACCATGAGTGATAACACTGCGGCCAACTTACTTCTGACAACGATCGGAGGACCGAAGGAGCTAACCGCT
TTTTTGCACAACATGGGGGATCATGTAACTCGCCTTGATCGTTGGGAACCGGAGCTGAATGAAGCCATAC
CAAACGACGAGCGTGACACCACGATGCCTGTAGCAATGGCAACAACGTTGCGCAAACTATTAACTGGCGA
ACTACTTACTCTAGCTTCCCGGCAACAATTAATAGACTGGATGGAGGCGGATAAAGTTGCAGGACCACTT
CTGCGCTCGGCCCTTCCGGCTGGCTGGTTTATTGCTGATAAATCTGGAGCCGGTGAGCGTGGGTCTCGCG
GTATCATTGCAGCACTGGGGCCAGATGGTAAGCCCTCCCGTATCGTAGTTATCTACACGACGGGGAGTCA
GGCAACTATGGATGAACGAAATAGACAGATCGCTGAGATAGGTGCCTCACTGATTAAGCATTGGTAACTG
TCAGACCAAGTTTACTCATATATACTTTAGATTGATTTAAAACTTCATTTTTAATTTAAAAGGATCTAGG
TGAAGATCCTTTTTGATAATCTCATGACCAAAATCCCTTAACGTGAGTTTTCGTTCCACTGAGCGTCAGA
CCCCGTAGAAAAGATCAAAGGATCTTCTTGAGATCCTTTTTTTCTGCGCGTAATCTGCTGCTTGCAAACA
AAAAAACCACCGCTACCAGCGGTGGTTTGTTTGCCGGATCAAGAGCTACCAACTCTTTTTCCGAAGGTAA
CTGGCTTCAGCAGAGCGCAGATACCAAATACTGTTCTTCTAGTGTAGCCGTAGTTAGGCCACCACTTCAA
GAACTCTGTAGCACCGCCTACATACCTCGCTCTGCTAATCCTGTTACCAGTGGCTGCTGCCAGTGGCGAT
AAGTCGTGTCTTACCGGGTTGGACTCAAGACGATAGTTACCGGATAAGGCGCAGCGGTCGGGCTGAACGG
GGGGTTCGTGCACACAGCCCAGCTTGGAGCGAACGACCTACACCGAACTGAGATACCTACAGCGTGAGCT
ATGAGAAAGCGCCACGCTTCCCGAAGAGAGAAAGGCGGACAGGTATCCGGTAAGCGGCAGGGTCGGAACA
GGAGAGCGCACGAGGGAGCTTCCAGGGGGAAACGCCTGGTATCTTTATAGTCCTGTCGGGTTTCGCCACC
TCTGACTTGAGCGTCGATTTTTGTGATGCTCGTCAGGGGGGCGGAGCCTATGGAAAAACGCCAGCAACGC
GGCCTTTTTACGGTTCCTGGCCTTTTGCTGGCCTTTTGCTCACATGTTCTTTCCTGCGTTATCCCCTGAT
TCTGTGGATAACCGTATTACCGCCTTTGAGTGAGCTGATACCGCTCGCCGCAGCCGAACGACCGAGCGCA
GCGAGTCAGTGAGCGAGGAAGCGGAAGAGCGCCCAATACGCAAACCGCCTCTCCCCGCGCGTTGGCCGAT
TCATTAATGCAGCTGGCACGACAGGTTTCCCGACTGGAAAGCGGGCAGTGAGCGCAACGCAATTAATGTG
AGTTAGCTCACTCATTAGGCACCCCAGGCTTTACACTTTATGCTTCCGGCTCGTATGTTGTGTGGAATTG
TGAGCGGATAACAATTTCACACAGGAAACAGCTATGACCATGATTACGCCAAGCGCGCAATTAACCCTCA
CTAAAGGGAACAAAAGCTGGAGCTGCAAGCTT
